>Addgene plasmid #191954 | pMIMY | addgene full sequence | sequence record 379817 | Addgene Partial NGS Result
NNNNNNNNNNNNNNNNNNNNNNNNNNNNNNNGNSSKKGSKSRSCRKRRTTCGTTAACCTCGAGAGATCTA
ATTCCGGCGCCTAGAGAAGGAGTGAGGGCTGGATAAAGGGAGGATCGAGGCGGGGTCGAACGAGGAGGTT
CAAGGGGGAGAGACGGGGCGGATGGAGGAAGAGGAGGCGGAGGCTTAGGGTGTACAAAGGGCTTGACCCA
GGGAGGGGGGTCAAAAGCCAAGGCTTCCCAGGTCACGATGTAGGGGACCTGGTCTGGGTGTCCATGCGGG
CCAGGTGAAAAGACCTTGATCTTAACCTGGGTGATGAGGTCTCGGTTAAAGGTGCCGTCTCGCGGCCATC
CGACGTTAAAGGTTGGCCATTCTGCAGAGCAGAAGGTAACCCAACGTCTCTTCTTGACATCTACCGACTG
GTTGTGAGCGATCCGCTCGACATCTTTCCAGTGACCTAAGGTCAAACTTAAGGGAGTGGTAACAGTCTGG
CCCTAATTTTCAGACAAATACAGAAACACAGTCAGACAGAGACAACACAGAACGATGCTGCAGCGCTGCA
GCAGACAAGACGCGCGGCTTCGGTTCCAAACCGAAAGCAAAAATTCAGACGGAGGCGGGAACTGTTTTAG
GTTCTCGTCTCCTACCAGAACCACATATCCTGACGGGGTCGGATTCCACATCGACTCCCTTCCTCAGGTC
GGGCCACAAAAACGGCCCCCAAAGTCCCTGGGACGTCTCCCAGGGTTGCGGCCGGGTGTTCAGAACTCGT
CAGTTCCACCACGGGTCCGCCAGATACAGAGCTAGTTAGCTAACTAGTACAGACGCAGGCGCAAACATTA
GATGCCGGCACAAACACGCACAAAGACAGAGACAGACACGAAACGACCGCTGGCCAGCTTACCTCCCGGC
GGGGGGGTCGGTGGTCCCTGGGCAGGGGTCTCCAAATCTCGGTGGAACCTCCAAATGAAAGACCCCCGAG
GTGGGCAGTCAATCAATCTGAGGAGACCCTCCCAAGGATCAGCGAGTCCACGATTCGGATGCAAACAGCA
AGAGGCTTTATTGGGAATACGGGTACCCGGGCGACGCAGTCTATCGGAGGACTGGCGCGCCGAGTGAGGG
GTTGTGGGCTCTTTTATTGAGCTCGGGGAGCAGAAGCGCGCGAACAGAAGCGAGAAGCGAACTGATTGGT
TAGTTCAAATAAGGCACAGGGTCATTTCAGGTCCTTGGGGCACCCTGGAAACATCTGATGGTTCTCTAGA
AACTGCTGAGGGCGGGACCGCATCTGGGGACCATCTGTTCTTGGCCCTGAGCCGGGGCAGGAACTGCTTA
CCACAGATATCCTGTTTGGCCCATATTCTGCTGTCTCTCTGTTCCTAACCTTGATCTGAACTTCTCTATT
CTCAGTTATGTATTTTCCATGCCTTGCAAAATGGCGTTACTTAAGCTAGCTTGCCAAACCTACAGGTGGG
GTCTTTCATTCCCCCCTTTTTCTGGAGACTAAATAAAATCTTTTATTTTATCTATGGCTCGTACTCTATA
GGCTTCAGCTGGTGATATTGTTGAGTCAAAACTAGAGCCTGGACCACTGATATCCTGTCTTTAACAAATT
GGACTAATCGCCTCTACGCCGGACGCATCGTGGCCGGCATCACCGGCGCCACAGGTGCGGTTGCTGGCGC
CTATATCGCCGACATCACCGATGGGGAAGATCGGGCTCGCCACTTCGGGCTCATGAGCGCTTGTTTCGGC
GTGGGTATGGTGGCAGGCCCCGTGGCCGGGGGACTGTTGGGCGCCATCTCCTTGCATGCACCATTCCTTG
CGCCGTCGTTTTACAACGTCGTGACTGGGAAAACCCTGGCGTTACCCAACTTAATCGCCTTGCAGCACAT
CCCCCTTTCGCCAGCTGGCGTAATAGCGAAGAGGCCCGCACCGATCGCCCTTCCCAACAGTTGCGCAGCC
TGAATGGCGAATGGCGCCTGATGCGGTATTTTCTCCTTACGCATCTGTGCGGTATTTCACACCGCATATG
GTGCACTCTCAGTACAATCTGCTCTGATGCCGCATAGTTAAGCCAGCCCCGACACCCGCCAACACCCGCT
GACGCGCCCTGACGGGCTTGTCTGCTCCCGGCATCCGCTTACAGACAAGCTGTGACCGTCTCCGGGAGCT
GCATGTGTCAGAGGTTTTCACCGTCATCACCGAAACGCGCGAGACGAAAGGGCCTCGTGATACGCCTATT
TTTATAGGTTAATGTCATGATAATAATGGTTTCTTAGACGTCAGGTGGCACTTTTCGGGGAAATGTGCGC
GGAACCCCTATTTGTTTATTTTTCTAAATACATTCAAATATGTATCCGCTCATGAGACAATAACCCTGAT
AAATGCTTCAATAATATTGAAAAAGGAAGAGTATGAGTATTCAACATTTCCGTGTCGCCCTTATTCCCTT
TTTTGCGGCATTTTGCCTTCCTGTTTTTGCTCACCCAGAAACGCTGGTGAAAGTAAAAGATGCTGAAGAT
CAGTTGGGTGCACGAGTGGGTTACATCGAACTGGATCTCAACAGCGGTAAGATCCTTGAGAGTTTTCGCC
CCGAAGAACGTTTTCCAATGATGAGCACTTTTAAAGTTCTGCTATGTGGCGCGGTATTATCCCGTATTGA
CGCCGGGCAAGAGCAACTCGGTCGCCGCATACACTATTCTCAGAATGACTTGGTTGAGTACTCACCAGTC
ACAGAAAAGCATCTTACGGATGGCATGACAGTAAGAGAATTATGCAGTGCTGCCATAACCATGAGTGATA
ACACTGCGGCCAACTTACTTCTGACAACGATCGGAGGACCGAAGGAGCTAACCGCTTTTTTGCACAACAT
GGGGGATCATGTAACTCGCCTTGATCGTTGGGAACCGGAGCTGAATGAAGCCATACCAAACGACGAGCGT
GACACCACGATGCCTGTAGCAATGGCAACAACGTTGCGCAAACTATTAACTGGCGAACTACTTACTCTAG
CTTCCCGGCAACAATTAATAGACTGGATGGAGGCGGATAAAGTTGCAGGACCACTTCTGCGCTCGGCCCT
TCCGGCTGGCTGGTTTATTGCTGATAAATCTGGAGCCGGTGAGCGTGGGTCTCGCGGTATCATTGCAGCA
CTGGGGCCAGATGGTAAGCCCTCCCGTATCGTAGTTATCTACACGACGGGGAGTCAGGCAACTATGGATG
AACGAAATAGACAGATCGCTGAGATAGGTGCCTCACTGATTAAGCATTGGTAACTGTCAGACCAAGTTTA
CTCATATATACTTTAGATTGATTTAAAACTTCATTTTTAATTTAAAAGGATCTAGGTGAAGATCCTTTTT
GATAATCTCATGACCAAAATCCCTTAACGTGAGTTTTCGTTCCACTGAGCGTCAGACCCCGTAGAAAAGA
TCAAAGGATCTTCTTGAGATCCTTTTTTTCTGCGCGTAATCTGCTGCTTGCAAACAAAAAAACCACCGCT
ACCAGCGGTGGTTTGTTTGCCGGATCAAGAGCTACCAACTCTTTTTCCGAAGGTAACTGGCTTCAGCAGA
GCGCAGATACCAAATACTGTTCTTCTAGTGTAGCCGTAGTTAGGCCACCACTTCAAGAACTCTGTAGCAC
CGCCTACATACCTCGCTCTGCTAATCCTGTTACCAGTGGCTGCTGCCAGTGGCGATAAGTCGTGTCTTAC
CGGGTTGGACTCAAGACGATAGTTACCGGATAAGGCGCAGCGGTCGGGCTGAACGGGGGGTTCGTGCACA
CAGCCCAGCTTGGAGCGAACGACCTACACCGAACTGAGATACCTACAGCGTGAGCTATGAGAAAGCGCCA
CGCTTCCCGAAGGGAGAAAGGCGGACAGGTATCCGGTAAGCGGCAGGGTCGGAACAGGAGAGCGCACGAG
GGAGCTTCCAGGGGGAAACGCCTGGTATCTTTATAGTCCTGTCGGGTTTCGCCACCTCTGACTTGAGCGT
CGATTTTTGTGATGCTCGTCAGGGGGGCGGAGCCTATGGAAAAACGCCAGCAACGCGGCCTTTTTACGGT
TCCTGGCCTTTTGCTGGCCTTTTGCTCACATGTTCTTTCCTGCGTTATCCCCTGATTCTGTGGATAACCG
TATTACCGCCTTTGAGTGAGCTGATACCGCTCGCCGCAGCCGAACGACCGAGCGCAGCGAGTCAGTGAGC
GAGGAAGCGGAAGAGCGCCCAATACGCAAACCGCCTCTCCCCGCGCGTTGGCCGATTCATTAATGCAGCT
GGCACGACAGGTTTCCCGACTGGAAAGCGGGCAGTGAGCGCAACGCAATTAATGTGAGTTAGCTCACTCA
TTAGGCACCCCAGGCTTTACACTTTATGCTTCCGGCTCGTATGTTGTGTGGAATTGTGAGCGGATAACAA
TTTCACAATTCTCCCCAGCTCTTTCTGCGCTGTCCATAATGAACTATTTCAGGAGTATTGGAGTATGTGG
ATTCAAAACAGTGGCTAATTGAGTCAGGATTACTTAATATTCGACTCCTACCCTCAGAATGTTGTTCTCC
AACTTCAAGAAACTGTTACCCATGAAAGACCCCCGCTGACGGGTAGTCAATCACTCAGAGGAGACCCTCC
CAAGGAACAGCGAGACCACAAGTCGGATGCAACTGCAAGAGGGTTTATTGGATACACGGGTACCCGGGCG
ACGCAGTCTATCGGAGGACTGGCGCGCCGAGTGAGGGGTTGTGGGCTCTTTTATTGAGCTCGGGGAGCAG
AAGCGCGCGAACAGAAGCGAGAAGCGAACTGATTGGTTAGTTCAAATAAGGCACAGGGTCATTTCAGGTC
CTTGGGGCACCCTGGAAACATCTGATGGTTCTCTAGAAACTGCTGAGGGCGGGACCGCATCTGGGGACCA
TCTGTTCTTGGCCCTGAGCCGGGGCAGGAACTGCTTACCACAGATATCCTGTTTGGCCCATATTCTGCTG
TCTCTCTGTTCCTAACCTTGATCTGAACTTCTCTATTCTCAGTTATGTATTTTCCATGCCTTGCAAAATG
GCGTTACTTAAGCTAGCTTGCCAAACCTACAGGTGGGGTCTTTCATTCCCCCCTTTTTCTGGAGACTAAA
TAAAATCTTTTATTTTATCGATAAGCTTGGCTGCAGGTCGACCTTGTACAGCTCGTCCATGCCGAGAGTG
ATCCCGGCGGCGGTCACGAACTCCAGCAGGACCATGTGATCGCGCTTCTCGTTGGGGTCTTTGCTCAGGG
CGGACTGGTAGCTCAGGTAGTGGTTGTCGGGCAGCAGCACGGGGCCGTCGCCGATGGGGGTGTTCTGCTG
GTAGTGGTCGGCGAGCTGCACGCTGCCGTCCTCGATGTTGTGGCGGATCTTGAAGTTCACCTTGATGCCG
TTCTTCTGCTTGTCGGCCATGATATAGACGTTGTGGCTGTTGTAGTTGTACTCCAGCTTGTGCCCCAGGA
TGTTGCCGTCCTCCTTGAAGTCGATGCCCTTCAGCTCGATGCGGTTCACCAGGGTGTCGCCCTCGAACTT
CACCTCGGCGCGGGTCTTATAGTTGCCGTCGTCCTTGAAGAAGATGGCGCGCTCCTGGACGTAGCCTTCG
GGCATGGCGGACTTGAAGAAGTCGTGCTGCTTCATGTGGTCGGGGTAGCGGGCGAAGCACTGCAGGCCGT
AGCCGAAGGTGGTCACGAGGGTGGGCCAGGGCACGGGCAGCTTGCCGGTGGTGCAGATGAACTTCAGGGT
CAGCTTGCCGTAGGTGGCATCGCCCTCGCCCTCGCCGGACACGCTGAACTTGTGGCCGTTTACGTCGCCG
TCCAGCTCGACCAGGATGGGCACCACCCCGGTGAACAGCTCCTCGCCCTTGCTCACCATCGTGGCGACCG
GTGGATCCCCCAACGAATGGATCTTGGCGCGCGGCACTGGGAGCCGCCGGGCCGAGCCTGTCAAGCCCCG
CAGCAGCAGCGGCGTCAGGACGGACATCCATGGTTGTGGCCATATTATCATCGTGTTTTTCAAAGGAAAA
CCACGTCCCCGTGGTTCGGGGGGCCTAGACGTTTTTTTAACCTCGACTAAACACATGTAAAGCATGTGCA
CCGAGGCCCCAGATCAGATCCCATACAATGGGGTACCTTCTGGGCATCCTTCAGCCCCTTGTTGAATACG
CTTGAGGAGAGCCATTTGACTCTTTCCACAACTATCCAACTCACAACGTGGCACTGGGGTTGTGCCGCCT
TTGCAGGTGTATCTTATACACGTGGCTTTTGGCCGCAGAGGCACCTGTCGCCAGGTGGGGGGTTCCGCTG
CCTGCAAAGGGTCGCTACAGACGTTGTTTGTCTTCAAGAAGCTTCCAGAGGAACTGCTTCCTTCACGACA
TTCAACAGACCTTGCATTCCTTTGGCGAGAGGGGAAAGACCCCTAGGAATGCTCGTCAAGAAGACAGGGC
CAGGTTTCCGGGCCCTCACATTGCCAAAAGACGGCAATATGGTGGAAAATAACATATAGACAAACGCACA
CCGGCCTTATTCCAAGCGGCTTCGGCCAGTAACGTTAGGGGGGGGGGNNNN
Features (pLannotate 1.2.2; 19 found; start..end, strand, type, name):
     76..492     -  CDS            gag (truncated): truncated Moloney murine leukemia virus (MMLV) gag gene lacking the start codon
    559..900     -  misc_feature   MESV Ψ: packaging signal of murine embryonic stem cell virus
    964..1480    -  LTR            5' LTR: 5' long terminal repeat from murine embryonic stem cell virus
   1522..1620    -  CDS            env (fragment): murine leukemia virus gPr80 envelope polyprotein precursor; env; proteolytically cleaved into gp70SU and p15TM subunits
   1621..1822    +  CDS            TcR (fragment): tetracycline efflux protein; tet; confers resistance to tetracycline
   1822..1971    +  CDS            lacZα (fragment): LacZα fragment of β-galactosidase; lacZ fragment
   1977..2076    -  misc_feature   bom (fragment): basis of mobility region from pBR322
   2178..2213    -  CDS            rop (fragment): Rop protein, which maintains plasmids at low copy number; rop
   2308..2412    +  promoter       AmpR promoter: bla
   2413..3273    +  CDS            AmpR: β-lactamase; bla; confers resistance to ampicillin, carbenicillin, and related antibiotics
   3444..4032    +  rep_origin     ori: high-copy-number ColE1/pMB1/pBR322/pUC origin of replication
   4215..4307    +  CDS            lacI (fragment): lac repressor; lacI; The lac repressor binds to the lac operator to inhibit transcription in E. coli. This inhibition can be relieved by adding lactose or isopropyl-β-D-thiogalactopyranoside (IPTG).
   4320..4341    +  protein_bind   CAP binding site: CAP binding activates transcription in the presence of cAMP. E. coli catabolite activator protein
   4356..4386    +  promoter       lac promoter: promoter for the E. coli lac operon
   4394..4410    +  protein_bind   lac operator: The lac repressor binds to the lac operator to inhibit transcription in E. coli. This inhibition can be relieved by adding lactose or isopropyl-β-D-thiogalactopyranoside (IPTG). lac repressor encoded by lacI
   4572..5086    -  LTR            3' LTR: 3' long terminal repeat from murine embryonic stem cell virus
   5153..5869    -  CDS            EYFP: EYFP is a basic (constitutively fluorescent) green/yellow fluorescent protein published in 1996, derived from Aequorea victoria. It is reported to be a very rapidly-maturing weak dimer with high acid sensitivity.
   5903..5977    -  CDS            COX8 presequence: mitochondrial presequence of human cytochrome c oxidase subunit VIII (Rizutto et al., 1989)
   5995..6457    -  misc_feature   IRES: internal ribosome entry site (IRES) of the encephalomyocarditis virus (EMCV)
