[The description below was written by a language model from this plasmid's Addgene catalogue record and pLannotate feature annotations shown in this document.]
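Description:
pMIMY is an empty retroviral expression backbone derived from MSCV (murine stem cell virus), in which the original multiple cloning site has been replaced by an MCS-IRES-mitoYFP cassette. It carries no insert; a gene of interest is meant to be cloned into the MCS upstream of the IRES. In bacteria the plasmid is maintained through a high-copy ColE1/pUC-type origin and selected with ampicillin via the bla gene and its own promoter. The annotation also picks up short remnants of older cloning vectors (fragments of tet, lacZα, lacI, rop and bom, plus a lac promoter/operator). These appear to be nonfunctional backbone leftovers.

The retroviral unit is annotated on the reverse strand and consists of a 5' LTR from murine embryonic stem cell virus, the MESV Ψ packaging signal extended into a truncated gag region lacking its start codon, the cloning region, an EMCV IRES, a COX8 mitochondrial presequence followed by EYFP, and the 3' LTR. No separate internal promoter is annotated, so transcription is presumably driven by the 5' LTR, producing a single bicistronic transcript. The cloned gene is translated cap-dependently, and the IRES directs translation of YFP, which the cytochrome c oxidase subunit VIII presequence targets to mitochondria. The Ψ signal allows the transcript to be packaged into particles when gag, pol and env are supplied in trans by a packaging system, giving stable integration in transduced cells.

The design marks transduced cells and labels their mitochondria at once. This suits experiments that examine how an expressed protein affects mitochondrial morphology or behaviour, although the record does not name specific applications. The sequence is labelled as a partial NGS result, and the MCS itself is not annotated.
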