Addgene plasmid #191954: pMIMY
Purpose: (Empty Backbone) A pMSCV-based backbone where the MCS has been substituted with a MCS-IRES-mitoYFP for expression of a gene of interest and a mitochondrially targeted YFP
Depositing lab: Luca Scorrano. Depositing organization: University of Padua.
Backbone
  Vector backbone: MSCV
  Vector type: Retroviral
Growth in bacteria
  Bacterial resistance: Ampicillin, 100 μg/mL
  Growth temperature: 37°C
  Growth strain: NEB Stable
  Copy number: High Copy
Gene/Insert
  Gene/Insert name: None
Terms and licenses: Academic/Nonprofit Terms; Industry Terms: Not Available to Industry
How to cite: pMIMY was a gift from Luca Scorrano (Addgene plasmid # 191954 ; http://n2t.net/addgene:191954 ; RRID:Addgene_191954)
